Addgene plasmid #233001: pAG415Gal_Gcn4 Aro2+GFP
Purpose: Galactose iduced expression of Gcn4 Aro2+GFP in yeast
Depositing lab: Aseem Ansari & Tanja Mittag. Depositing organization: St. Jude Children's Research Hospital. Publication: Reconciling competing models on the roles of condensates and soluble complexes in transcription factor function. Bremer A, Lang WH, Kempen RP, Sweta K, Taylor AB, Borgia MB, Ansari AZ, Mittag T. bioRxiv [Preprint]. 2024 Nov 22:2024.11.21.624739. doi: 10.1101/2024.11.21.624739. PubMed 39605529.
Backbone
  Vector backbone: pAG415Gal-ccdB
  Backbone manufacturer: Susan Lindquist (Addgene #14145)
  Vector type: Yeast Expression
  Selectable markers: LEU2
Growth in bacteria
  Bacterial resistance: Ampicillin, 100 μg/mL
  Growth temperature: 37°C
  Growth strain: DH5alpha
  Copy number: High Copy
Gene/Insert
  Gene/Insert name: Gcn4 Aro2+
  Species: S. cerevisiae (budding yeast)
  Mutation: N116F, S117E, E119N, P129Q, T132Y
  Promoter: Gal1
  Tag / fusion protein: TEV cleavage site (N terminal on insert); HA-GFP-HA (C terminal on insert)
  Cloning method: Gateway Cloning
Terms and licenses: Academic/Nonprofit Terms; Industry Terms: Not Available to Industry
Depositor comments: Please visit https://doi.org/10.1101/2024.11.21.624739 for bioRxiv preprint.
How to cite: pAG415Gal_Gcn4 Aro2+GFP was a gift from Aseem Ansari & Tanja Mittag (Addgene plasmid # 233001 ; http://n2t.net/addgene:233001 ; RRID:Addgene_233001)
