[The description below was written by a language model from this plasmid's Addgene catalogue record and pLannotate feature annotations shown in this document.]
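Description:
pAG415Gal_Gcn4 Aro2+GFP is a yeast expression plasmid built on the Gateway-compatible pAG415Gal-ccdB backbone, designed for galactose-induced production of a GFP-tagged variant of the Saccharomyces cerevisiae transcription factor Gcn4. It is an E. coli–yeast shuttle vector. In bacteria it replicates from a high-copy ColE1/pUC-type origin and is selected through the β-lactamase gene (ampicillin resistance). In yeast a CEN6/ARS element gives stable centromeric maintenance, which typically means low copy number, and the LEU2 gene with its own promoter complements leucine auxotrophy. An f1 origin, flanking T3 and T7 promoters, and lac/lacZα remnants are carried over from the pBluescript-derived parent.

The expression cassette runs from the GAL1 promoter, which is regulated by Gal4 and induced by galactose, to the CYC1 terminator. Between them, attB1 and attB2 sites mark where the insert was introduced by Gateway recombination in place of the ccdB cassette. The open reading frame begins with a TEV protease cleavage site, followed by Gcn4 carrying the substitutions N116F, S117E, E119N, P129Q and T132Y (the "Aro2+" variant), and ends in a C-terminal HA-GFP-HA module; the feature table identifies the fluorophore as GFP (S65T). The automated annotation does not label Gcn4 itself, and marks only a short segment by similarity to Neurospora crassa cpc-1, a related amino acid starvation-responsive transcription factor.

The record does not explain the rationale for the mutations. The associated publication concerns the roles of condensates and soluble complexes in transcription factor function, which is consistent with using the GFP fusion to visualise and the HA tags to detect this Gcn4 variant in living yeast.
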