Features (pLannotate 1.2.2; 30 found; start..end, strand, type, name):
     69..572     -  misc_feature   CEN/ARS: S. cerevisiae CEN6 centromere fused to an autonomously replicating sequence
    609..713     +  promoter       AmpR promoter: bla
    714..1574    +  CDS            AmpR: β-lactamase; bla; confers resistance to ampicillin, carbenicillin, and related antibiotics
   1745..2333    +  rep_origin     ori: high-copy-number ColE1/pMB1/pBR322/pUC origin of replication
   2516..2608    +  CDS            lacI (fragment): lac repressor; lacI; The lac repressor binds to the lac operator to inhibit transcription in E. coli. This inhibition can be relieved by adding lactose or isopropyl-β-D-thiogalactopyranoside (IPTG).
   2621..2642    +  protein_bind   CAP binding site: CAP binding activates transcription in the presence of cAMP. E. coli catabolite activator protein
   2657..2687    +  promoter       lac promoter: promoter for the E. coli lac operon
   2695..2711    +  protein_bind   lac operator: The lac repressor binds to the lac operator to inhibit transcription in E. coli. This inhibition can be relieved by adding lactose or isopropyl-β-D-thiogalactopyranoside (IPTG). lac repressor encoded by lacI
   2756..2774    +  promoter       T3 promoter: promoter for bacteriophage T3 RNA polymerase
   2798..3239    +  promoter       GAL1 promoter: S. cerevisiae GAL1; inducible promoter, regulated by Gal4
   3254..3274    +  misc_feature   MCS (fragment): pBluescript multiple cloning site
   3278..3302    +  protein_bind   attB1: mutant version of attB; recombination site for the Gateway® BP reaction BP Clonase™
   3308..3324    +  CDS            TEV site (fragment): tobacco etch virus (TEV) protease recognition and cleavage site
   3497..3610    +  CDS            cpc-1 (fragment): CPC1_NEUCR - Experimental evidence at protein level: Swiss-Prot protein existence level 1. In N.crassa grown under amino acid starvation conditions, this protein is required for increasing the transcription of the genes coding for many amino acid biosynthetic pathways enzymes. This transcription factor binds and recognize the DNA sequence: 5'-TGACTC- 3'. From Neurospora crassa (strain ATCC 24698 / 74-OR23-1A / CBS 708.71 / DSM 1257 / FGSC 987).
   3689..3730    +  CDS            3xHA (fragment): three tandem HA epitope tags
   3731..4441    +  CDS            GFP (S65T): GFP (S65T) is a basic (constitutively fluorescent) green fluorescent protein published in 1995, derived from Aequorea victoria.
   4442..4489    +  CDS            3xHA (fragment): three tandem HA epitope tags
   4500..4524    -  protein_bind   attB2: mutant version of attB; recombination site for the Gateway® BP reaction BP Clonase™
   4528..4553    +  misc_feature   MCS (fragment): pBluescript multiple cloning site
   4558..4805    +  terminator     CYC1 terminator: S. cerevisiae CYC1; transcription terminator for CYC1
   4824..4842    -  promoter       T7 promoter: promoter for bacteriophage T7 RNA polymerase
   4850..5005    +  CDS            lacZα (fragment): LacZα fragment of β-galactosidase; lacZ fragment
   5009..5437    +  rep_origin     f1 ori (sequence partly withheld): f1 bacteriophage origin of replication; arrow indicates direction of (+) strand synthesis
   5465..5517    -  misc_feature   bom (fragment): basis of mobility region from pBR322
   5548..5625    +  CDS            YO192_YEAST (fragment): Experimental evidence at protein level: Swiss-Prot protein existence level 1. From Saccharomyces cerevisiae (strain ATCC 204508 / S288c) (Baker's yeast).
   5765..6172    +  promoter       LEU2 promoter: S. cerevisiae LEU2
   6173..7267    +  CDS            LEU2: 3-isopropylmalate dehydrogenase, required for leucine biosynthesis; S. cerevisiae LEU2; yeast auxotrophic marker
   7629..7745    -  CDS            NFS1 (fragment): NFS1_YEAST - Also known as SPL1 From Saccharomyces cerevisiae (strain ATCC 204508 / S288c) (Baker's yeast).
   7744..7794    -  misc_feature   bom (fragment): basis of mobility region from pBR322
   7896..7931    -  CDS            rop (fragment): Rop protein, which maintains plasmids at low copy number; rop
>Addgene plasmid #233001 | pAG415Gal_Gcn4 Aro2+GFP | addgene full sequence | sequence record 465913 | Addgene NGS Result
ACGAAAGGGCCTCGTGATACGCCTATTTTTATAGGTTAATGTCATGATAATAATGGTTTCTTAGGACGGA
TCGCTTGCCTGTAACTTACACGCGCCTCGTATCTTTTAATGATGGAATAATTTGGGAATTTACTCTGTGT
TTATTTATTTTTATGTTTTGTATTTGGATTTTAGAAAGTAAATAAAGAAGGTAGAAGAGTTACGGAATGA
AGAAAAAAAAATAAACAAAGGTTTAAAAAATTTCAACAAAAAGCGTACTTTACATATATATTTATTAGAC
AAGAAAAGCAGATTAAATAGATATACATTCGATTAACGATAAGTAAAATGTAAAATCACAGGATTTTCGT
GTGTGGTCTTCTACACAGACAAGATGAAACAATTCGGCATTAATACCTGAGAGCAGGAAGAGCAAGATAA
AAGGTAGTATTTGTTGGCGATCCCCCTAGAGTCTTTTACATCTTCGGAAAACAAAAACTATTTTTTCTTT
AATTTCTTTTTTTACTTTCTATTTTTAATTTATATATTTATATTAAAAAATTTAAATTATAATTATTTTT
ATAGCACGTGATGAAAAGGACCCAGGTGGCACTTTTCGGGGAAATGTGCGCGGAACCCCTATTTGTTTAT
TTTTCTAAATACATTCAAATATGTATCCGCTCATGAGACAATAACCCTGATAAATGCTTCAATAATATTG
AAAAAGGAAGAGTATGAGTATTCAACATTTCCGTGTCGCCCTTATTCCCTTTTTTGCGGCATTTTGCCTT
CCTGTTTTTGCTCACCCAGAAACGCTGGTGAAAGTAAAAGATGCTGAAGATCAGTTGGGTGCACGAGTGG
GTTACATCGAACTGGATCTCAACAGCGGTAAGATCCTTGAGAGTTTTCGCCCCGAAGAACGTTTTCCAAT
GATGAGCACTTTTAAAGTTCTGCTATGTGGCGCGGTATTATCCCGTATTGACGCCGGGCAAGAGCAACTC
GGTCGCCGCATACACTATTCTCAGAATGACTTGGTTGAGTACTCACCAGTCACAGAAAAGCATCTTACGG
ATGGCATGACAGTAAGAGAATTATGCAGTGCTGCCATAACCATGAGTGATAACACTGCGGCCAACTTACT
TCTGACAACGATCGGAGGACCGAAGGAGCTAACCGCTTTTTTGCACAACATGGGGGATCATGTAACTCGC
CTTGATCGTTGGGAACCGGAGCTGAATGAAGCCATACCAAACGACGAGCGTGACACCACGATGCCTGTAG
CAATGGCAACAACGTTGCGCAAACTATTAACTGGCGAACTACTTACTCTAGCTTCCCGGCAACAATTAAT
AGACTGGATGGAGGCGGATAAAGTTGCAGGACCACTTCTGCGCTCGGCCCTTCCGGCTGGCTGGTTTATT
GCTGATAAATCTGGAGCCGGTGAGCGTGGGTCTCGCGGTATCATTGCAGCACTGGGGCCAGATGGTAAGC
CCTCCCGTATCGTAGTTATCTACACGACGGGGAGTCAGGCAACTATGGATGAACGAAATAGACAGATCGC
TGAGATAGGTGCCTCACTGATTAAGCATTGGTAACTGTCAGACCAAGTTTACTCATATATACTTTAGATT
GATTTAAAACTTCATTTTTAATTTAAAAGGATCTAGGTGAAGATCCTTTTTGATAATCTCATGACCAAAA
TCCCTTAACGTGAGTTTTCGTTCCACTGAGCGTCAGACCCCGTAGAAAAGATCAAAGGATCTTCTTGAGA
TCCTTTTTTTCTGCGCGTAATCTGCTGCTTGCAAACAAAAAAACCACCGCTACCAGCGGTGGTTTGTTTG
CCGGATCAAGAGCTACCAACTCTTTTTCCGAAGGTAACTGGCTTCAGCAGAGCGCAGATACCAAATACTG
TTCTTCTAGTGTAGCCGTAGTTAGGCCACCACTTCAAGAACTCTGTAGCACCGCCTACATACCTCGCTCT
GCTAATCCTGTTACCAGTGGCTGCTGCCAGTGGCGATAAGTCGTGTCTTACCGGGTTGGACTCAAGACGA
TAGTTACCGGATAAGGCGCAGCGGTCGGGCTGAACGGGGGGTTCGTGCACACAGCCCAGCTTGGAGCGAA
CGACCTACACCGAACTGAGATACCTACAGCGTGAGCTATGAGAAAGCGCCACGCTTCCCGAAGGGAGAAA
GGCGGACAGGTATCCGGTAAGCGGCAGGGTCGGAACAGGAGAGCGCACGAGGGAGCTTCCAGGGGGAAAC
GCCTGGTATCTTTATAGTCCTGTCGGGTTTCGCCACCTCTGACTTGAGCGTCGATTTTTGTGATGCTCGT
CAGGGGGGCGGAGCCTATGGAAAAACGCCAGCAACGCGGCCTTTTTACGGTTCCTGGCCTTTTGCTGGCC
TTTTGCTCACATGTTCTTTCCTGCGTTATCCCCTGATTCTGTGGATAACCGTATTACCGCCTTTGAGTGA
GCTGATACCGCTCGCCGCAGCCGAACGACCGAGCGCAGCGAGTCAGTGAGCGAGGAAGCGGAAGAGCGCC
CAATACGCAAACCGCCTCTCCCCGCGCGTTGGCCGATTCATTAATGCAGCTGGCACGACAGGTTTCCCGA
CTGGAAAGCGGGCAGTGAGCGCAACGCAATTAATGTGAGTTAGCTCACTCATTAGGCACCCCAGGCTTTA
CACTTTATGCTTCCGGCTCGTATGTTGTGTGGAATTGTGAGCGGATAACAATTTCACACAGGAAACAGCT
ATGACCATGATTACGCCAAGCGCGCAATTAACCCTCACTAAAGGGAACAAAAGCTGGAGCTCTAGTACGG
ATTAGAAGCCGCCGAGCGGGTGACAGCCCTCCGAAGGAAGACTCTCCTCCGTGCGTCCTCGTCTTCACCG
GTCGCGTTCCTGAAACGCAGATGTGCCTCGCGCCGCACTGCTCCGAACAATAAAGATTCTACAATACTAG
CTTTTATGGTTATGAAGAGGAAAAATTGGCAGTAACCTGGCCCCACAAACCTTCAAATGAACGAATCAAA
TTAACAACCATAGGATGATAATGCGATTAGTTTTTTAGCCTTATTTCTGGGGTAATTAATCAGCGAAGCG
ATGATTTTTGATCTATTAACAGATATATAAATGCAAAAACTGCATAACCACTTTAACTAATACTTTCAAC
ATTTTCGGTTTGTATTACTTCTTATTCAAATGTAATAAAAGTATCAACAAAAAATTGTTAATATACCTCT
ATACTTTAACGTCAAGGAGAAAAAACCCCGGATTCTAGAACTAGTGGATCCCCCATCACAAGTTTGTACA
AAAAAGCAGGCTTCGAGAACCTGTATTTTCAGGGTCATATGAGCACCGATAGCACCCCGATGTTTGAATA
TGAAAACCTGGAAGATTTCGAAAAAAACTGGACCAGCCTGTTCGATAATGATATTCAGGTTACCTATGAT
GATGTTAGCCTGGCAGATAAAGCAATTGAAAGCGGTAGCGGTTCAGGTAGCGGTAGTCCGGAATCCAGTG
ATCCTGCTGCTCTAAAACGTGCTAGAAACACTGAAGCCGCCAGGCGTTCTCGTGCGAGAAAGTTGCAAAG
AATGAAACAACTTGAAGACAAGGTTGAAGAATTGCTTTCGAAAAATTATCACTTGGAAAATGAGGTTGCC
AGATTAAAGAAATTAGTTGGCGAACGCACCGGTGGTGGATCCGGTGGTTACCCATACGATGTTCCTGACT
ATGCGGGCTATCCCTATGACAGTAAAGGAGAAGAACTTTTCACTGGAGTTGTCCCAATTCTTGTTGAATT
AGATGGTGATGTTAATGGGCACAAATTTTCTGTCAGTGGAGAGGGTGAAGGTGATGCAACATACGGAAAA
CTTACCCTTAAATTTATTTGCACTACTGGAAAACTACCTGTTCCATGGCCAACACTTGTCACTACTTTCA
CTTATGGTGTTCAATGCTTTTCAAGATACCCAGATCATATGAAACGGCATGACTTTTTCAAGAGTGCCAT
GCCCGAAGGTTATGTACAGGAAAGAACTATATTTTTCAAAGATGACGGGAACTACAAGACACGTGCTGAA
GTCAAGTTTGAAGGTGATACCCTTGTTAATAGAATCGAGTTAAAAGGTATTGATTTTAAAGAAGATGGAA
ACATTCTTGGACACAAATTGGAATACAACTATAACTCACACAATGTATACATCATGGCAGACAAACAAAA
GAATGGAATCAAAGTTAACTTCAAAATTAGACACAACATTGAAGATGGAAGCGTTCAACTAGCAGACCAT
TATCAACAAAATACTCCAATTGGCGATGGCCCTGTCCTTTTACCAGACAACCATTACCTGTCCACACAAT
CTGCCCTTTCGAAAGATCCCAACGAAAAGAGAGACCACATGGTCCTTCTTGAGTTTGTAACAGCTGCTGG
GATTACACATGGCATGGATGAACTATACAAAGTCCCGGACTATGCAGGATCCTATCCGTATGACGTTCCA
GATTACGCTGCTCAGTAAGACCCAGCTTTCTTGTACAAAGTGGTGATGGGCTGCAGGAATTCGATATCAA
GCTCGAGTCATGTAATTAGTTATGTCACGCTTACATTCACGCCCTCCCCCCACATCCGCTCTAACCGAAA
AGGAAGGAGTTAGACAACCTGAAGTCTAGGTCCCTATTTATTTTTTTATAGTTATGTTAGTATTAAGAAC
GTTATTTATATTTCAAATTTTTCTTTTTTTTCTGTACAGACGCGTGTACGCATGTAACATTATACTGAAA
ACCTTGCTTGAGAAGGTTTTGGGACGCTCGAAGGCTTTAATTTGCGGCCGGTACCCAATTCGCCCTATAG
TGAGTCGTATTACGCGCGCTCACTGGCCGTCGTTTTACAACGTCGTGACTGGGAAAACCCTGGCGTTACC
CAACTTAATCGCCTTGCAGCACATCCCCCTTTCGCCAGCTGGCGTAATAGCGAAGAGGCCCGCACCGATC
GCCCTTCCCAACAGTTGCGCAGCCTGAATGGCGAATGG
[124 nt withheld, positions 5009-5132]
C
[91 nt withheld, positions 5134-5224]
A
[49 nt withheld, positions 5226-5274]
CCTTTGACGTTGGAGTCCACGTTCTTT
[37 nt withheld, positions 5302-5338]
ACCCTATCTCGGTCTATTCTTTTGATTTATAAGGGATTTTGCCGATTTCGGCCTATTGGTTAAAAAATGA
GCTGATTTAACAAAAATTTAACGCGAATTTTAACAAAATATTAACGCTTACAATTTCCTGATGCGGTATT
TTCTCCTTACGCATCTGTGCGGTATTTCACACCGCATATCGACCGGTCGAGGAGAACTTCTAGTATATCT
ACATACCTAATATTATTGCCTTATTAAAAATGGAATCCCAACAATTACATCAAAATCCACATTCTCTTCA
AAATCAATTGTCCTGTACTTCCTTGTTCATGTGTGTTCAAAAACGTTATATTTATAGGATAATTATACTC
TATTTCTCAACAAGTAATTGGTTGTTTGGCCGAGCGGTCTAAGGCGCCTGATTCAAGAAATATCTTGACC
GCAGTTAACTGTGGGAATACTCAGGTATCGTAAGATGCAAGAGTTCGAATCTCTTAGCAACCATTATTTT
TTTCCTCAACATAACGAGAACACACAGGGGCGCTATCGCACAGAATCAAATTCGATGACTGGAAATTTTT
TGTTAATTTCAGAGGTCGCCTGACGCATATACCTTTTTCAACTGAAAAATTGGGAGAAAAAGGAAAGGTG
AGAGCGCCGGAACCGGCTTTTCATATAGAATAGAGAAGCGTTCATGACTAAATGCTTGCATCACAATACT
TGAAGTTGACAATATTATTTAAGGACCTATTGTTTTTTCCAATAGGTGGTTAGCAATCGTCTTACTTTCT
AACTTTTCTTACCTTTTACATTTCAGCAATATATATATATATATTTCAAGGATATACCATTCTAATGTCT
GCCCCTAAGAAGATCGTCGTTTTGCCAGGTGACCACGTTGGTCAAGAAATCACAGCCGAAGCCATTAAGG
TTCTTAAAGCTATTTCTGATGTTCGTTCCAATGTCAAGTTCGATTTCGAAAATCATTTAATTGGTGGTGC
TGCTATCGATGCTACAGGTGTTCCACTTCCAGATGAGGCGCTGGAAGCCTCCAAGAAGGCTGATGCCGTT
TTGTTAGGTGCTGTGGGTGGTCCTAAATGGGGTACCGGTAGTGTTAGACCTGAACAAGGTTTACTAAAAA
TCCGTAAAGAACTTCAATTGTACGCCAACTTAAGACCATGTAACTTTGCATCCGACTCTCTTTTAGACTT
ATCTCCAATCAAGCCACAATTTGCTAAAGGTACTGACTTCGTTGTTGTCAGAGAATTAGTGGGAGGTATT
TACTTTGGTAAGAGAAAGGAAGACGATGGTGATGGTGTCGCTTGGGATAGTGAACAATACACCGTTCCAG
AAGTGCAAAGAATCACAAGAATGGCCGCTTTCATGGCCCTACAACATGAGCCACCATTGCCTATTTGGTC
CTTGGATAAAGCTAATGTTTTGGCCTCTTCAAGATTATGGAGAAAAACTGTGGAGGAAACCATCAAGAAC
GAATTCCCTACATTGAAGGTTCAACATCAATTGATTGATTCTGCCGCCATGATCCTAGTTAAGAACCCAA
CCCACCTAAATGGTATTATAATCACCAGCAACATGTTTGGTGATATCATCTCCGATGAAGCCTCCGTTAT
CCCAGGTTCCTTGGGTTTGTTGCCATCTGCGTCCTTGGCCTCTTTGCCAGACAAGAACACCGCATTTGGT
TTGTACGAACCATGCCACGGTTCTGCTCCAGATTTGCCAAAGAATAAGGTCAACCCTATCGCCACTATCT
TGTCTGCTGCAATGATGTTGAAATTGTCATTGAACTTGCCTGAAGAAGGTAAGGCCATTGAAGATGCAGT
TAAAAAGGTTTTGGATGCAGGTATCAGAACTGGTGATTTAGGTGGTTCCAACAGTACCACCGAAGTCGGT
GATGCTGTCGCCGAAGAAGTTAAGAAAATCCTTGCTTAAAAAGATTCTCTTTTTTTATGATATTTGTACA
TAAACTTTATAAATGAAATTCATAATAGAAACGACACGAAATTACAAAATGGAATATGTTCATAGGGTAG
ACGAAACTATATACGCAATCTACATACATTTATCAAGAAGGAGAAAAAGGAGGATGTAAAGGAATACAGG
TAAGCAAATTGATACTAATGGCTCAACGTGATAAGGAAAAAGAATTGCACTTTAACATTAATATTGACAA
GGAGGAGGGCACCACACAAAAAGTTAGGTGTAACAGAAAATCATGAAACTATGATTCCTAATTTATATAT
TGGAGGATTTTCTCTAAAAAAAAAAAAATACAACAAATAAAAAACACTCAATGACCTGACCATTTGATGG
AGTTTAAGTCAATACCTTCTTGAACCATTTCCCATAATGGTGAAAGTTCCCTCAAGAATTTTACTCTGTC
AGAAACGGCCTTAACGACGTAGTCGATATGGTGCACTCTCAGTACAATCTGCTCTGATGCCGCATAGTTA
AGCCAGCCCCGACACCCGCCAACACCCGCTGACGCGCCCTGACGGGCTTGTCTGCTCCCGGCATCCGCTT
ACAGACAAGCTGTGACCGTCTCCGGGAGCTGCATGTGTCAGAGGTTTTCACCGTCATCACCGAAACGCGC
GAG
